Addgene plasmid #146366: pAc5.1B-lambdaN-HA-DmLSm6_G
Purpose: Insect Expression of DmLSm6
Depositing lab: Elisa Izaurralde. Depositing organization: Max Planck Institute for Developmental Biology.
Backbone
  Vector backbone: Unknown
  Vector type: Insect Expression
Growth in bacteria
  Bacterial resistance: Ampicillin, 100 μg/mL
  Growth temperature: 37°C
  Growth strain: DH5alpha
  Copy number: Low Copy
Gene/Insert
  Gene/Insert name: DmLSm6
  Species: D. melanogaster (fly)
  Entrez Gene: CG9344 (a.k.a. BcDNA:RE43665, Dmel\CG9344)
  Cloning method: Unknown
Terms and licenses: Academic/Nonprofit Terms; Industry Terms: Not Available to Industry
Depositor comments: ORF extracted from NCBI:NM_137684.2. Plasmids from this collection were made available to the research community and donated after the lab closed. Please note that the sequence provided by the depositing laboratory may be theoretical/predicted or based on Sanger sequencing results. There may be discrepancies between sequencing results obtained by Addgene and the depositor sequence. If an Addgene verified sequence is not available, please contact before placing your order to request that our lab fully sequence the plasmid.
How to cite: pAc5.1B-lambdaN-HA-DmLSm6_G was a gift from Elisa Izaurralde (Addgene plasmid # 146366 ; http://n2t.net/addgene:146366 ; RRID:Addgene_146366)
