[The description below was written by a language model from this plasmid's Addgene catalogue record and pLannotate feature annotations shown in this document.]
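Description:
pAc5.1B-lambdaN-HA-DmLSm6_G is a 5.7 kb insect expression plasmid for producing Drosophila melanogaster LSm6 (CG9344) as an N-terminally tagged fusion protein. The catalogue entry lists the backbone as unknown, although the name and feature layout point to a pAc5.1-type vector. It is propagated in E. coli through a ColE1/pUC-family origin and selected with ampicillin via the bla gene and its own promoter. The record lists it as low copy even though the annotated origin is of the high-copy type. A partial tetracycline-resistance sequence and a short SV40 large T antigen fragment are also annotated. Both are incomplete backbone remnants rather than functional genes. No marker for selection in insect cells is annotated.

Expression is driven by the constitutive Drosophila actin 5C (Ac5) promoter. Downstream lies a short fragment of the bacteriophage lambda N protein, which is the peptide that binds boxB RNA hairpins, followed by an HA epitope (annotated as a partial 3xHA match) and then the LSm6 open reading frame. The annotation tool labelled this ORF by homology to human LSM6, but the record states it was taken from a fly mRNA reference. A vector-derived V5 tag sequence follows the insert, and the record does not indicate whether it is read in frame with the ORF. An SV40 polyadenylation signal is annotated downstream, on the reverse strand.

The stated purpose is only insect expression of DmLSm6. The lambdaN-HA arrangement is characteristic of tethering assays, in which the fusion protein is recruited to a boxB-containing reporter mRNA in fly cells. Such assays test the protein's effect on mRNA stability or translation, and the HA tag allows detection of the fusion. LSm proteins form heptameric complexes involved in RNA processing.
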