Features (pLannotate 1.2.2; 11 found; start..end, strand, type, name):
     56..2568    +  promoter       Ac5 promoter: Drosophila melanogaster actin 5C promoter
   2588..2653    +  CDS            N (fragment): REGN_LAMBD - Experimental evidence at protein level: Swiss-Prot protein existence level 1. Plays a role as a transcriptional antitermination factor that allows the virus to initiate its lytic phase. Activates expression of the delayed viral early genes by modifying host RNA polymerase (RNAP) into a form that is resistant to termination signals. This antitermination function requires the host NusA protein which serves to stabilize the interaction between antitermination protein N and host RNA polymerase. From Escherichia phage lambda (Bacteriophage lambda).
   2678..2704    +  CDS            3xHA (fragment): three tandem HA epitope tags
   2723..2956    +  CDS            LSM6: LSM6_HUMAN - Experimental evidence at protein level: Swiss-Prot protein existence level 1. Plays role in pre-mRNA splicing as component of the U4/U6-U5 tri-snRNP complex that is involved in spliceosome assembly, and as component of the precatalytic spliceosome (spliceosome B complex) (PubMed:28781166). The heptameric LSM2-8 complex binds specifically to the 3'-terminal U-tract of U6 snRNA (PubMed:10523320). Component of LSm protein complexes, which are involved in RNA processing and may function in a chaperone-like manner, facilitating the efficient association of RNA processing factors with t
   2999..3040    +  CDS            V5 tag: epitope tag from simian virus 5
   3140..3274    -  polyA_signal   SV40 poly(A) signal: SV40 polyadenylation signal
   3297..3381    -  CDS            large T antigen (fragment): large T antigen from SV40 (simian virus 40)
   3382..3852    +  CDS            TcR (fragment): tetracycline efflux protein; tet; confers resistance to tetracycline
   3896..4484    -  rep_origin     ori: high-copy-number ColE1/pMB1/pBR322/pUC origin of replication
   4655..5515    -  CDS            AmpR: β-lactamase; bla; confers resistance to ampicillin, carbenicillin, and related antibiotics
   5516..5620    -  promoter       AmpR promoter: bla
>Addgene plasmid #146366 | pAc5.1B-lambdaN-HA-DmLSm6_G | depositor full sequence | sequence record 288811 | Full Sequence
CTTCAAGGAATTAATTCTATATTCTAAAAACACAAATGATACTTCTAAAAAAAATCATGAATGGCATCAA
CTCTGAATCAAATCTTTGCAGATGCACCTACTTCTCATTTCCACTGTCACATCATTTTTCCAGATCTCGC
TGCCTGTTATGTGGCCCACAAACCAAGACACGTTTTATGGCCATTAAAGCTGGCTGATCGTCGCCAAACA
CCAAATACATATCAATATGTACATTCGAGAAAGAAGCGATCAAAGAAGCGTCTTCGGGCGAGTAGGAGAA
TGCGGAGGAGAAGGAGAACGAGCTGATCTAGTATCTCTCCACAATCCAATGCCAACTGACCAACTGGCCA
TATTCGGAGCAATTTGAAGCCAATTTCCATCGCCTGGCGATCGCTCCATTCTTGGCTATATGTTTTTCAC
CGTTCCCGGGGCCATTTTCAAAGACTCGTCGGTAAGATAAGATTGTGTCACTCGCTGTCTCTCTTCATTT
GTCGAAGAATGCTGAGGAATTTCGCGATGACGTCGGCGAGTATTTTGAAGAATGAGAATAATTTGTATTT
ATACGAAAATCAGTTAGTGGAATTTTCTACAAAAACATGTTATCTATAGATAATTTTGTTGCAAAATATG
TTGACTATGACAAAGATTGTATGTATATACCTTTAATGTATTCTCATTTTCTTATGTATTTATAATGGCA
ATGATGATACTGATGATATTTTAAGATGATGCCAGACCACAGGCTGATTTCTGCGTCTTTTGCCGAACGC
AGTGCATGTGCGGTTGTTGTTTTTTGGAATAGTTTCAATTTTCGGACTGTCCGCTTTGATTTCAGTTTCT
TGGCTTATTCAAAAAGCAAAGTAAAGCCAAAAAAGCGAGATGGCAATACCAAATGCGGCAAAACGGTAGT
GGAAGGAAAGGGGTGCGGGGCAGCGGAAGGAAGGGTGGGGCGGGGCGTGGCGGGGTCTGTGGCTGGGCGC
GACGTCACCGACGTTGGAGCCACTCCTTTGACCATGTGTGCGTGTGTGTATTATTCGTGTCTCGCCACTC
GCCGGTTGTTTTTTTCTTTTTATCTCGCTCTCTCTAGCGCCATCTCGTACGCATGCTCAACGCACCGCAT
GTTGCCGTGTCCTTTATGCGTCATTTTGGCTCGAAATAGGCAATTATTTAAACAAAGATTAGTCAACGAA
AACGCTAAAATAAATAAGTCTACAATATGGTTACTTATTGCCATGTGTGTGCAGCCAACGATAGCAACAA
AAGCAACAACACAGTGGCTTTCCCTCTTTCACTTTTTGTTTGCAAGCGCGTGCGAGCAAGACGGCACGAC
CGGCAAACGCAATTACGCTGACAAAGAGCAGACGAAGTTTTGGCCGAAAAACATCAAGGCGCCTGATACG
AATGCATTTGCAATAACAATTGCGATATTTAATATTGTTTATGAAGCTGTTTGACTTCAAAACACACAAA
AAAAAAAATAAAACAAATTATTTGAAAGAGAATTAGGAATCGGACAGCTTATCGTTACGGGCTAACAGCA
CACCGAGACGAAATAGCTTACCTGACGTCACAGCCTCTGGAAGAACTGCCGCCAAGCAGAGAGAGAGAGA
AAAAGAGGGAGAGCAGCTTAGACCGCATGTGCTTGTGTGTGAGGCGTCTCTCTCTTCGTCTCCTGTTTGC
GCAAACGCATAGACTGCACTGAGAAAATCGATTACCTATTTTTTATGAATGAATATTTGCACTATTACTA
TTCAAAACTATTAAGATAGCAATCACATTCAATAGCCAAATACTATACCACCTGAGCGATGCAACGAAAT
GATCAATTTGAGCAAAAATGCTGCATATTTAGGACGGCATCATTATAGAAATGCTTCTTGCTGTGTACTT
TTCTCTCGTCTGGCAGCTGTTTCGCCGTTATTGTTAAAACCGGCTTAAGTTAGGTGTGTTTTCTACGACT
AGTGATGCCCCTACTAGAAGATGTGTGTTGCACAAATGTCCCTGAATAACCAATTTGAAGTGCAGATAGC
AGTAAACGTAAGCTAATATGAATATTATTTAACTGTAATGTTTTAATATCGCTGGACATTACTAATAAAC
CCACTATAAACACATGTACATATGTATGTTTTGGCATACAATGAGTAGTTGGGGAAAAAATGTGTAAAAG
CACCGTGACCATCACAGCATAAAGATAACCAGCTGAAGTATCGAATATGAGTAACCCCCAAATTGAATCA
CATGCCGCAACTGATAGGACCCATGGAAGTACACTCTTCATGGCGATATACAAGACACACACAAGCACGA
ACACCCAGTTGCGGAGGAAATTCTCCGTAAATGAAAACCCAATCGGCGAACAATTCATACCCATATATGG
TAAAAGTTTTGAACGCGACTTGAGAGCGGAGAGCATTGCGGCTGATAAGGTTTTAGCGCTAAGCGGGCTT
TATAAAACGGGCTGCGGGACCAGTTTTCATATCACTACCGTTTGAGTTCTTGTGCTGTGTGGATACTCCT
CCCGACACAAAGCCGCTCCATCAGCCAGCAGTCGTCTAATCCAGAGACCCCGGATCGGGGTACCAACATG
GACGCACAAACACGACGACGTGAGCGTCGCGCTGAGAAACAAGCTCAATGGAAAGCTGCAAACGGTGGAT
CTCCTCCACATATGGCTTACCCATACGATGTTCCAGATTACGCTCCTCCAAGCTTGAATTCTATGTCCCG
CAAAGAGGCCCTGTCGCAGTTCATCAATCAGATACACGGACGCCCCGTCGCCGTAAAGCTGAACAACGGC
GTTGACTATCGAGGTGTGCTGGCCTGTCTGGATGGCTACATGAACATCTGCCTGGAGCAGACGGAGGAGT
ACGTGAATGGGCAGCTGAAGAACAAGTACGGCGACGCCTTCATCCGCGGCAACAATGTCCTCTACATTTC
CACGCAGAAGCGGAGGGTCTGAGGCGGCCGCTCGAGTCTAGAGGGCCCGCGGTTCGAAGGTAAGCCTATC
CCTAACCCTCTCCTCGGTCTCGATTCTACGCGTACCGGTCATCATCACCATCACCATTGAGTTTAAACCC
GCTGATCAGCCTCGACTGTGCCTTCTAAGGCCTGAGCTCGCTGATCAGCCTCGATCGAGGATCCAGACAT
GATAAGATACATTGATGAGTTTGGACAAACCACAACTAGAATGCAGTGAAAAAAATGCTTTATTTGTGAA
ATTTGTGATGCTATTGCTTTATTTGTAACCATTATAAGCTGCAATAAACAAGTTAACAACAACAATTGCA
TTCATTTTATGTTTCAGGTTCAGGGGGAGGTGTGGGAGGTTTTTTAAAGCAAGTAAAACCTCTACAAATG
TGGTATGGCTGATTATGATCAGTCGACCGATGCCCTTGAGAGCCTTCAACCCAGTCAGCTCCTTCCGGTG
GGCGCGGGGCATGACTATCGTCGCCGCACTTATGACTGTCTTCTTTATCATGCAACTCGTAGGACAGGTG
CCGGCAGCGCTCTGGGTCATTTTCGGCGAGGACCGCTTTCGCTGGAGCGCGACGATGATCGGCCTGTCGC
TTGCGGTATTCGGAATCTTGCACGCCCTCGCTCAAGCCTTCGTCACTGGTCCCGCCACCAAACGTTTCGG
CGAGAAGCAGGCCATTATCGCCGGCATGGCGGCCGACGCGCTGGGCTACGTCTTGCTGGCGTTCGCGACG
CGAGGCTGGATGGCCTTCCCCATTATGATTCTTCTCGCTTCCGGCGGCATCGGGATGCCCGCGTTGCAGG
CCATGCTGTCCAGGCAGGTAGATGACGACCATCAGGGACAGCTTCAAGGATCGCTCGCGGCTCTTACCAG
CCAGCAAAAGGCCAGGAACCGTAAAAAGGCCGCGTTGCTGGCGTTTTTCCATAGGCTCCGCCCCCCTGAC
GAGCATCACAAAAATCGACGCTCAAGTCAGAGGTGGCGAAACCCGACAGGACTATAAAGATACCAGGCGT
TTCCCCCTGGAAGCTCCCTCGTGCGCTCTCCTGTTCCGACCCTGCCGCTTACCGGATACCTGTCCGCCTT
TCTCCCTTCGGGAAGCGTGGCGCTTTCTCAATGCTCACGCTGTAGGTATCTCAGTTCGGTGTAGGTCGTT
CGCTCCAAGCTGGGCTGTGTGCACGAACCCCCCGTTCAGCCCGACCGCTGCGCCTTATCCGGTAACTATC
GTCTTGAGTCCAACCCGGTAAGACACGACTTATCGCCACTGGCAGCAGCCACTGGTAACAGGATTAGCAG
AGCGAGGTATGTAGGCGGTGCTACAGAGTTCTTGAAGTGGTGGCCTAACTACGGCTACACTAGAAGGACA
GTATTTGGTATCTGCGCTCTGCTGAAGCCAGTTACCTTCGGAAAAAGAGTTGGTAGCTCTTGATCCGGCA
AACAAACCACCGCTGGTAGCGGTGGTTTTTTTGTTTGCAAGCAGCAGATTACGCGCAGAAAAAAAGGATC
TCAAGAAGATCCTTTGATCTTTTCTACGGGGTCTGACGCTCAGTGGAACGAAAACTCACGTTAAGGGATT
TTGGTCATGAGATTATCAAAAAGGATCTTCACCTAGATCCTTTTAAATTAAAAATGAAGTTTTAAATCAA
TCTAAAGTATATATGAGTAAACTTGGTCTGACAGTTACCAATGCTTAATCAGTGAGGCACCTATCTCAGC
GATCTGTCTATTTCGTTCATCCATAGTTGCCTGACTCCCCGTCGTGTAGATAACTACGATACGGGAGGGC
TTACCATCTGGCCCCAGTGCTGCAATGATACCGCGAGACCCACGCTCACCGGCTCCAGATTTATCAGCAA
TAAACCAGCCAGCCGGAAGGGCCGAGCGCAGAAGTGGTCCTGCAACTTTATCCGCCTCCATCCAGTCTAT
TAATTGTTGCCGGGAAGCTAGAGTAAGTAGTTCGCCAGTTAATAGTTTGCGCAACGTTGTTGCCATTGCT
GCAGGCATCGTGGTGTCACGCTCGTCGTTTGGTATGGCTTCATTCAGCTCCGGTTCCCAACGATCAAGGC
GAGTTACATGATCCCCCATGTTGTGCAAAAAAGCGGTTAGCTCCTTCGGTCCTCCGATCGTTGTCAGAAG
TAAGTTGGCCGCAGTGTTATCACTCATGGTTATGGCAGCACTGCATAATTCTCTTACTGTCATGCCATCC
GTAAGATGCTTTTCTGTGACTGGTGAGTACTCAACCAAGTCATTCTGAGAATAGTGTATGCGGCGACCGA
GTTGCTCTTGCCCGGCGTCAACACGGGATAATACCGCGCCACATAGCAGAACTTTAAAAGTGCTCATCAT
TGGAAAACGTTCTTCGGGGCGAAAACTCTCAAGGATCTTACCGCTGTTGAGATCCAGTTCGATGTAACCC
ACTCGTGCACCCAACTGATCTTCAGCATCTTTTACTTTCACCAGCGTTTCTGGGTGAGCAAAAACAGGAA
GGCAAAATGCCGCAAAAAAGGGAATAAGGGCGACACGGAAATGTTGAATACTCATACTCTTCCTTTTTCA
ATATTATTGAAGCATTTATCAGGGTTATTGTCTCATGAGCGGATACATATTTGAATGTATTTAGAAAAAT
AAACAAATAGGGGTTCCGCGCACATTTCCCCGAAAAGTGCCACCTGACGTCTAAGAAACCATTATTATCA
TGACATTAACCTATAAAAATAGGCGTATCACGAGGCCCTTTCGT
